Addgene plasmid #217511: pBS-KDRT-STOP-loxP-3XP3::dsRed-loxP-STOP-KDRT-smGdP-10XHA
Purpose: KD Recombinase dependent conditional smGdP-10XHA cassette
Depositing lab: S. Lawrence Zipursky. Depositing organization: University of California, Los Angeles (UCLA). Publication: Mapping of multiple neurotransmitter receptor subtypes and distinct protein complexes to the connectome. Sanfilippo P, Kim AJ, Bhukel A, Yoo J, Mirshahidi PS, Pandey V, Bevir H, Yuen A, Mirshahidi PS, Guo P, Li HS, Wohlschlegel JA, Aso Y, Zipursky SL. Neuron. 2024 Jan 13:S0896-6273(23)00973-X. doi: 10.1016/j.neuron.2023.12.014. PubMed 38262414.
Backbone
  Vector backbone: pBlueScriptII KS(-)
  Backbone manufacturer: Agilent
  Total vector size (bp): 5313
  Vector type: Insect Expression
Growth in bacteria
  Bacterial resistance: Ampicillin, 100 μg/mL
  Growth temperature: 37°C
  Growth strain: DH5alpha
  Copy number: High Copy
Gene/Insert
  Gene/Insert name: KDRT-STOP-loxP-3XP3::dsRed-loxP-STOP-KDRT-smGdP-10XHA (alt name: KDRT dependent conditional smGdP-10XHA tag)
  Species: D. melanogaster (fly)
  Insert size (bp): 2822
  Tag / fusion protein: smGdP-10XHA
Terms and licenses: Academic/Nonprofit Terms; Industry Terms: Not Available to Industry
How to cite: pBS-KDRT-STOP-loxP-3XP3::dsRed-loxP-STOP-KDRT-smGdP-10XHA was a gift from S. Lawrence Zipursky (Addgene plasmid # 217511 ; http://n2t.net/addgene:217511 ; RRID:Addgene_217511)
