[The description below was written by a language model from this plasmid's Addgene catalogue record and pLannotate feature annotations shown in this document.]
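Description:
pBS-KDRT-STOP-loxP-3XP3::dsRed-loxP-STOP-KDRT-smGdP-10XHA is a 5.3 kb plasmid built on pBlueScriptII KS(-) and catalogued as an insect (Drosophila melanogaster) vector. It is maintained in E. coli at high copy through the ColE1/pUC-type origin and selected with ampicillin via the β-lactamase gene. The backbone also retains the f1 phage origin, a T7 promoter, and remnants of the multiple cloning site and lacZα.

The roughly 2.8 kb insert is a conditional epitope-tagging cassette that depends on KD recombinase. As the name indicates, two KDRT recombination targets flank a transcriptional stop module, which in turn contains a loxP-bounded 3XP3::dsRed marker. The annotation detects the two loxP sites, an hsp70 minimal promoter fragment driving DsRed-Express (consistent with a 3XP3 eye-specific enhancer placed on a basal hsp70 promoter, a common fly transgenesis marker), SV40-derived 3′ sequences, and an SV40 polyadenylation signal serving as a stop. The KDRT sites and the 3XP3 element themselves were not called by the automated annotation. Downstream lies smGdP-10XHA, a spaghetti-monster-type scaffold picked up as a partial GFP-family match and carrying ten HA epitopes for sensitive antibody detection.

In use, the dsRed marker should allow flies carrying the cassette to be identified, and Cre can then remove it. The remaining stop sequence blocks expression of the tag until KD recombinase excises the KDRT-flanked segment, so the tag is made only in cells that express the recombinase. No homology arms or target gene are recorded, suggesting the plasmid serves as a template or donor module. The associated publication concerns mapping neurotransmitter receptor subtypes onto the fly connectome, consistent with cell-type-specific tagging of endogenous proteins.
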