Features (pLannotate 1.2.2; 14 found; start..end, strand, type, name):
     16..604     +  rep_origin     ori: high-copy-number ColE1/pMB1/pBR322/pUC origin of replication
   1095..1128    -  protein_bind   loxP: Cre-mediated recombination occurs in the 8-bp core sequence (GCATACAT). Cre recombinase
   1216..1338    +  promoter       hsp70 promoter (fragment): Drosophila melanogaster hsp70Bb promoter
   1360..2034    +  CDS            DsRed-Express: DsRed-Express is a basic (constitutively fluorescent) orange fluorescent protein published in 2002, derived from Discosoma sp.. It is reported to be a rapidly-maturing tetramer with low acid sensitivity.
   2052..2135    +  CDS            large T antigen (fragment): large T antigen from SV40 (simian virus 40)
   2144..2177    -  protein_bind   loxP: Cre-mediated recombination occurs in the 8-bp core sequence (GCATACAT). Cre recombinase
   2192..2326    +  polyA_signal   SV40 poly(A) signal: SV40 polyadenylation signal
   2534..3388    +  CDS            vsfGFP-9 (fragment): vsfGFP-9 is a basic (constitutively fluorescent) green fluorescent protein published in 2015, derived from Aequorea victoria. It has low acid sensitivity.
   3486..3517    -  misc_feature   MCS (fragment): pBluescript multiple cloning site
   3526..3544    -  promoter       T7 promoter: promoter for bacteriophage T7 RNA polymerase
   3552..3707    +  CDS            lacZα (fragment): LacZα fragment of β-galactosidase; lacZ fragment
   3738..4166    -  rep_origin     f1 ori (sequence partly withheld): f1 bacteriophage origin of replication; arrow indicates direction of (+) strand synthesis
   4193..4297    +  promoter       AmpR promoter: bla
   4298..5158    +  CDS            AmpR: β-lactamase; bla; confers resistance to ampicillin, carbenicillin, and related antibiotics
>Addgene plasmid #217511 | pBS-KDRT-STOP-loxP-3XP3::dsRed-loxP-STOP-KDRT-smGdP-10XHA | addgene full sequence | sequence record 433960 | Addgene NGS Result
GATCAAAGGATCTTCTTGAGATCCTTTTTTTCTGCGCGTAATCTGCTGCTTGCAAACAAAAAAACCACCG
CTACCAGCGGTGGTTTGTTTGCCGGATCAAGAGCTACCAACTCTTTTTCCGAAGGTAACTGGCTTCAGCA
GAGCGCAGATACCAAATACTGTTCTTCTAGTGTAGCCGTAGTTAGGCCACCACTTCAAGAACTCTGTAGC
ACCGCCTACATACCTCGCTCTGCTAATCCTGTTACCAGTGGCTGCTGCCAGTGGCGATAAGTCGTGTCTT
ACCGGGTTGGACTCAAGACGATAGTTACCGGATAAGGCGCAGCGGTCGGGCTGAACGGGGGGTTCGTGCA
CACAGCCCAGCTTGGAGCGAACGACCTACACCGAACTGAGATACCTACAGCGTGAGCTATGAGAAAGCGC
CACGCTTCCCGAAGGGAGAAAGGCGGACAGGTATCCGGTAAGCGGCAGGGTCGGAACAGGAGAGCGCACG
AGGGAGCTTCCAGGGGGAAACGCCTGGTATCTTTATAGTCCTGTCGGGTTTCGCCACCTCTGACTTGAGC
GTCGATTTTTGTGATGCTCGTCAGGGGGGCGGAGCCTATGGAAAAACGCCAGCAACGCGGCCTTTTTACG
GTTCCTGGCCTTTTGCTGGCCTTTTGCTCACATGTGGAAACGATATCAGACATTTGTCTGATAATGCTTC
ATTATCAGACAAATGTCTGATATCGTTTTAACGTAAGCTAGCTAGACCGGTGTCGACTAAAGCCAAATAG
AAAATTATTCAGTTCCTGGCTTAAGTTTTTAAAAGTGATATTATTTATTTGGTTGTAACCAACCAAAAGA
ATGTAAATAACTAATACATAATTATGTTAGTTTTAAGTTAGCAACAAATTGATTTTAGCTATATTAGCTA
CTTGGTTAATAAATAGAATATATTTATTTAAAGATAATTGCGTTTTTATTGTCAGGGAGTGAGTTTGCTT
AAAAACTCGTTTAGGTTTGTCCTCCCGAAATTATTTATTTAAATGCGATGGAGAGTTGGCGCCGAATCGA
AAACTTTACGCGCTTAAAAGCACGAGTTGGCATCCCTAACGCGTATAACTTCGTATAATGTATGCTATAC
GAAGTTATCGTACGGGATCTAATTCAATTAGAGACTAATTCAATTAGAGCTAATTCAATTAGGATCCAAG
CTTATCGATTTCGAACCCTCGACCGCCGGAGTATAAATAGAGGCGCTTCGTCTACGGAGCGACAATTCAA
TTCAAACAAGCAAAGTGAACACGTCGCTAAGCGAAAGCTAAGCAAATAAACAAGCGCAGCTGAACAAGCT
AAACAATCGGCTCGAAGCCGGTCGCCACCATGGCCTCCTCCGAGGACGTCATCAAGGAGTTCATGCGCTT
CAAGGTGCGCATGGAGGGCTCCGTGAACGGCCACGAGTTCGAGATCGAGGGCGAGGGCGAGGGCCGCCCC
TACGAGGGCACCCAGACCGCCAAGCTGAAGGTGACCAAGGGCGGCCCCCTGCCCTTCGCCTGGGACATCC
TGTCCCCCCAGTTCCAGTACGGCTCCAAGGTGTACGTGAAGCACCCCGCCGACATCCCCGACTACAAGAA
GCTGTCCTTCCCCGAGGGCTTCAAGTGGGAGCGCGTGATGAACTTCGAGGACGGCGGCGTGGTGACCGTG
ACCCAGGACTCCTCCCTCCAGGACGGCTCCTTCATCTACAAGGTGAAGTTCATCGGCGTGAACTTCCCCT
CCGACGGCCCCGTAATGCAGAAGAAGACTATGGGCTGGGAGGCGTCCACCGAGCGCCTGTACCCCCGCGA
CGGCGTGCTGAAGGGCGAGATCCACAAGGCCCTGAAGCTGAAGGACGGCGGCCACTACCTGGTGGAGTTC
AAGTCCATCTACATGGCCAAGAAGCCCGTGCAGCTGCCCGGCTACTACTACGTGGACTCCAAGCTGGACA
TCACCTCCCACAACGAGGACTACACCATCGTGGAGCAGTACGAGCGCGCCGAGGGCCGCCACCACCTGTT
CCTGTAGGGGCCGCGACTCTAGATCATAATCAGCCATACCACATTTGTAGAGGTTTTACTTGCTTTAAAA
AACCTCCCACACCTCCCCCTGAACCTGAAACATAAAATGAATGATAACTTCGTATAATGTATGCTATACG
AAGTTATCAATTGTTGTTGTTAACTTGTTTATTGCAGCTTATAATGGTTACAAATAAAGCAATAGCATCA
CAAATTTCACAAATAAAGCATTTTTTTCACTGCATTCTAGTTGTGGTTTGTCCAAACTCATCAATGTATC
TTATCATGTCTGGATCACTAGTGATCTGGCCGGAAACGATATCAGACATTTGTCTGATAATGCTTCATTA
TCAGACAAATGTCTGATATCGTTTGGTGGCGGCGGTTCGGGAGGAGGTGGATCCATGTACCCTTATGATG
TGCCCGATTATGCTGGCTACCCTTATGATGTTCCTGATTACGCCGGATATCCGTATGACGTGCCAGACTA
CGCGGGAGGTGTGAGCAAGGGAGAGGAGTTGTTTACCGGCGTGGTCCCCATACTGGTGGAGTTGGATGGC
GACGTTAATGGACATAAATTCTCGGTCCGCGGCGAGGGAGAGGGAGACGCCACCAATGGCAAGCTGACGC
TTAAGTTCATTTGCACGACTGGAAAATTGCCTGTCCCCTGGCCGACCCTGGTCACCACACTGGGCGGAGG
AGTGCAGTGCTTCTCCCGTTACCCAGACCACATGAAGCAGCACGATTTCTTCAAGAGCGCAATGCCGGAG
GGATACGTGCAAGAACGGACTATTTCCTTCAAGGATGACGGAACCTATAAGACCCGTGCGGAGGTCAAAT
TCGAGGGTGACACCCTGGTGAACCGAATTGAACTCAAAGGAATCGATTTCAAGGAGGATGGAAATATTCT
GGGTCACAAGCTGGAATACAACTTCAACAGCCATAATGTGTACATTACGGCTGATAAGCAGAAGAACGGC
ATTAAGGCCAATTTCAAGATCCGCCACAACGTTGAGGGTGGATATCCCTACGACGTGCCCGATTATGCGG
GCGGATATCCGTATGATGTTCCAGATTATGCTGGTGGTGGAGGCTATCCCTATGATGTCCCCGACTACGC
CGGAGGTTACCCATACGATGTGCCCGACTACGCTGGAGGCGATGGCAGCGTGCAGCTGGCAGATCATTAT
CAACAGAATACCCCCATAGGTGATGGCCCCGTTCTGCTTCCAGATAATCACTACCTTTCCACCCAGAGCG
TGCTTTCGAAAGACCCGAACGAAAAGCGTGATCACATGGTCCTGCTGGAGTTTGTGACCGCGGCTGGAAT
CACCCTGGGTATGGACGAACTCTACAAGGGTGGCTACCCCTACGATGTGCCGGATTACGCTGGATATCCG
TATGACGTACCGGACTATGCCGGTTACCCGTACGATGTCCCGGACTACGCTACATGTTCTAGAGCGGCCG
CCACCGCGGTGGAGCTCCAATTCGCCCTATAGTGAGTCGTATTACGCGCGCTCACTGGCCGTCGTTTTAC
AACGTCGTGACTGGGAAAACCCTGGCGTTACCCAACTTAATCGCCTTGCAGCACATCCCCCTTTCGCCAG
CTGGCGTAATAGCGAAGAGGCCCGCACCGATCGCCCTTCCCAACAGTTGCGCAGCCTGAATGGCGAATGG
AAATTGTAAGCGTTAATATTTTGTTAAAATTCGCGTTAAATTTTTGTTAAATCAGCTCATTTTTTAACCA
ATAGGCCGAAATCGGCAAAATCCCTTATAAATCAAAAGAATAGACCGAGATAGGGT
[37 nt withheld, positions 3837-3873]
AAAGAACGTGGACTCCAACGTCAAAGG
[49 nt withheld, positions 3901-3949]
T
[91 nt withheld, positions 3951-4041]
G
[124 nt withheld, positions 4043-4166]
CAGGTGGCACTTTTCGGGGAAATGTGCGCGGAACCCCTATTTGTTTATTTTTCTAAATACATTCAAATAT
GTATCCGCTCATGAGACAATAACCCTGATAAATGCTTCAATAATATTGAAAAAGGAAGAGTATGAGTATT
CAACATTTCCGTGTCGCCCTTATTCCCTTTTTTGCGGCATTTTGCCTTCCTGTTTTTGCTCACCCAGAAA
CGCTGGTGAAAGTAAAAGATGCTGAAGATCAGTTGGGTGCACGAGTGGGTTACATCGAACTGGATCTCAA
CAGCGGTAAGATCCTTGAGAGTTTTCGCCCCGAAGAACGTTTTCCAATGATGAGCACTTTTAAAGTTCTG
CTATGTGGCGCGGTATTATCCCGTATTGACGCCGGGCAAGAGCAACTCGGTCGCCGCATACACTATTCTC
AGAATGACTTGGTTGAGTACTCACCAGTCACAGAAAAGCATCTTACGGATGGCATGACAGTAAGAGAATT
ATGCAGTGCTGCCATAACCATGAGTGATAACACTGCGGCCAACTTACTTCTGACAACGATCGGAGGACCG
AAGGAGCTAACCGCTTTTTTGCACAACATGGGGGATCATGTAACTCGCCTTGATCGTTGGGAACCGGAGC
TGAATGAAGCCATACCAAACGACGAGCGTGACACCACGATGCCTGTAGCAATGGCAACAACGTTGCGCAA
ACTATTAACTGGCGAACTACTTACTCTAGCTTCCCGGCAACAATTAATAGACTGGATGGAGGCGGATAAA
GTTGCAGGACCACTTCTGCGCTCGGCCCTTCCGGCTGGCTGGTTTATTGCTGATAAATCTGGAGCCGGTG
AGCGTGGGTCTCGCGGTATCATTGCAGCACTGGGGCCAGATGGTAAGCCCTCCCGTATCGTAGTTATCTA
CACGACGGGGAGTCAGGCAACTATGGATGAACGAAATAGACAGATCGCTGAGATAGGTGCCTCACTGATT
AAGCATTGGTAACTGTCAGACCAAGTTTACTCATATATACTTTAGATTGATTTAAAACTTCATTTTTAAT
TTAAAAGGATCTAGGTGAAGATCCTTTTTGATAATCTCATGACCAAAATCCCTTAACGTGAGTTTTCGTT
CCACTGAGCGTCAGACCCCGTAGAAAA
